>Addgene plasmid #172588 | pcDNA3-mRuby2-MACROD1_d77 | addgene full sequence | sequence record 358819 | Addgene NGS Result
GACGGATCGGGAGATCTCCCGATCCCCTATGGTGCACTCTCAGTACAATCTGCTCTGATGCCGCATAGTT
AAGCCAGTATCTGCTCCCTGCTTGTGTGTTGGAGGTCGCTGAGTAGTGCGCGAGCAAAATTTAAGCTACA
ACAAGGCAAGGCTTGACCGACAATTGCATGAAGAATCTGCTTAGGGTTAGGCGTTTTGCGCTGCTTCGCG
ATGTACGGGCCAGATATACGCGTTGACATTGATTATTGACTAGTTATTAATAGTAATCAATTACGGGGTC
ATTAGTTCATAGCCCATATATGGAGTTCCGCGTTACATAACTTACGGTAAATGGCCCGCCTGGCTGACCG
CCCAACGACCCCCGCCCATTGACGTCAATAATGACGTATGTTCCCATAGTAACGCCAATAGGGACTTTCC
ATTGACGTCAATGGGTGGAGTATTTACGGTAAACTGCCCACTTGGCAGTACATCAAGTGTATCATATGCC
AAGTACGCCCCCTATTGACGTCAATGACGGTAAATGGCCCGCCTGGCATTATGCCCAGTACATGACCTTA
TGGGACTTTCCTACTTGGCAGTACATCTACGTATTAGTCATCGCTATTACCATGGTGATGCGGTTTTGGC
AGTACATCAATGGGCGTGGATAGCGGTTTGACTCACGGGGATTTCCAAGTCTCCACCCCATTGACGTCAA
TGGGAGTTTGTTTTGGCACCAAAATCAACGGGACTTTCCAAAATGTCGTAACAACTCCGCCCCATTGACG
CAAATGGGCGGTAGGCGTGTACGGTGGGAGGTCTATATAAGCAGAGCTCTCTGGCTAACTAGAGAACCCA
CTGCTTACTGGCTTATCGAAATTAATACGACTCACTATAGGGAGACCCAAGCTTATGTGGGCCCCCCTGG
CCATGGCGGCGAAGGTGGACCTGAGCACCTCCACCGACTGGAAGGAGGCGAAATCCTTTCTGAAGGGCCT
GAGTGACAAGCAGCGGGAGGAACATTACTTCTGCAAGGACTTTGTCAGGCTGAAGAAGATCCCGACATGG
AAGGAGATGGCGAAAGGGGTGGCTGTGAAGGTGGAGGAGCCCAGGTATAAAAAGGACAAGCAGCTCAATG
AGAAAATCTCCCTGCTCCGCAGCGACATCACCAAGCTGGAGGTGGACGCCATCGTCAACGCCGCCAACAG
CTCCCTGCTCGGAGGCGGTGGCGTGGACGGCTGCATTCATCGGGCCGCCGGCCCCCTGCTTACCGACGAG
TGCCGGACCCTGCAGAGCTGTAAGACTGGCAAGGCCAAGATCACCGGCGGCTATCGGCTCCCGGCCAAGT
ACGTCATCCACACAGTGGGGCCCATCGCCTACGGGGAGCCCAGCGCCAGCCAGGCTGCCGAGCTCCGCAG
CTGCTACCTGAGCAGTCTGGACCTGCTGCTGGAGCACCGGCTCCGCTCGGTGGCGTTCCCCTGCATCTCC
ACCGGCGTGTTTGGCTACCCCTGTGAGGCGGCCGCCGAGATCGTGCTGGCCACGCTGCGAGAGTGGCTGG
AGCAGCACAAGGACAAGGTGGACCGGCTGATCATCTGCGTGTTCCTCGAGAAGGACGAGGACATCTACCG
GAGCCGGCTCCCCCACTACTTCCCCGTGGCCGCTAGCATGACTGGTGGACAGCAAATGGGTCGGGATCTG
TACGACGATGACGATAAGGATCCGATGGTGTCTAAGGGCGAAGAGCTGATCAAGGAAAATATGCGTATGA
AGGTGGTCATGGAAGGTTCGGTCAACGGCCACCAATTCAAATGCACAGGTGAAGGAGAAGGCAATCCGTA
CATGGGAACTCAAACCATGAGGATCAAAGTCATCGAGGGAGGACCCCTGCCATTTGCCTTTGACATTCTT
GCCACGTCGTTCATGTATGGCAGCCGTACTTTTATCAAGTACCCGAAAGGCATTCCTGATTTCTTTAAAC
AGTCCTTTCCTGAGGGTTTTACTTGGGAAAGAGTTACGAGATACGAAGATGGTGGAGTCGTCACCGTCAT
GCAGGACACCAGCCTTGAGGATGGCTGTCTCGTTTACCACGTCCAAGTCAGAGGGGTAAACTTTCCCTCC
AATGGTCCCGTGATGCAGAAGAAGACCAAGGGTTGGGAGCCTAATACAGAGATGATGTATCCAGCAGATG
GTGGTCTGAGGGGATACACTCATATGGCACTGAAAGTTGATGGTGGTGGCCATCTGTCTTGCTCTTTCGT
AACAACTTACAGGTCAAAAAAGACCGTCGGGAACATCAAGATGCCCGGTATCCATGCCGTTGATCACCGC
CTGGAAAGGTTAGAGGAAAGTGACAATGAAATGTTCGTAGTACAACGCGAACACGCAGTTGCCAAGTTCG
CCGGGCTTGGTGGTGGGATGGACGAGCTGTACAAGTAAGAATTCTGCAGATATCCATCACACTGGCGGCC
GCTCGAGCATGCATCTAGAGGGCCCTATTCTATAGTGTCACCTAAATGCTAGAGCTCGCTGATCAGCCTC
GACTGTGCCTTCTAGTTGCCAGCCATCTGTTGTTTGCCCCTCCCCCGTGCCTTCCTTGACCCTGGAAGGT
GCCACTCCCACTGTCCTTTCCTAATAAAATGAGGAAATTGCATCGCATTGTCTGAGTAGGTGTCATTCTA
TTCTGGGGGGTGGGGTGGGGCAGGACAGCAAGGGGGAGGATTGGGAAGACAATAGCAGGCATGCTGGGGA
TGCGGTGGGCTCTATGGCTTCTGAGGCGGAAAGAACCAGCTGGGGCTCTAGGGGGTATCCCC
[124 nt withheld, positions 2793-2916]
C
[91 nt withheld, positions 2918-3008]
A
[49 nt withheld, positions 3010-3058]
CCTTTGACGTTGGAGTCCACGTTCTTT
[37 nt withheld, positions 3086-3122]
ACCCTATCTCGGTCTATTCTTTTGATTTATAAGGGATTTTGCCGATTTCGGCCTATTGGTTAAAAAATGA
GCTGATTTAACAAAAATTTAACGCGAATTAATTCTGTGGAATGTGTGTCAGTTAGGGTGTGGAAAGTCCC
CAGGCTCCCCAGCAGGCAGAAGTATGCAAAGCATGCATCTCAATTAGTCAGCAACCAGGTGTGGAAAGTC
CCCAGGCTCCCCAGCAGGCAGAAGTATGCAAAGCATGCATCTCAATTAGTCAGCAACCATAGTCCCGCCC
CTAACTCCGCCCATCCCGCCCCTAACTCCGCCCAGTTCCGCCCATTCTCCGCCCCATGGCTGACTAATTT
TTTTTATTTATGCAGAGGCCGAGGCCGCCTCTGCCTCTGAGCTATTCCAGAAGTAGTGAGGAGGCTTTTT
TGGAGGCCTAGGCTTTTGCAAAAAGCTCCCGGGAGCTTGTATATCCATTTTCGGATCTGATCAAGAGACA
GGATGAGGATCGTTTCGCATGATTGAACAAGATGGATTGCACGCAGGTTCTCCGGCCGCTTGGGTGGAGA
GGCTATTCGGCTATGACTGGGCACAACAGACAATCGGCTGCTCTGATGCCGCCGTGTTCCGGCTGTCAGC
GCAGGGGCGCCCGGTTCTTTTTGTCAAGACCGACCTGTCCGGTGCCCTGAATGAACTGCAGGACGAGGCA
GCGCGGCTATCGTGGCTGGCCACGACGGGCGTTCCTTGCGCAGCTGTGCTCGACGTTGTCACTGAAGCGG
GAAGGGACTGGCTGCTATTGGGCGAAGTGCCGGGGCAGGATCTCCTGTCATCTCACCTTGCTCCTGCCGA
GAAAGTATCCATCATGGCTGATGCAATGCGGCGGCTGCATACGCTTGATCCGGCTACCTGCCCATTCGAC
CACCAAGCGAAACATCGCATCGAGCGAGCACGTACTCGGATGGAAGCCGGTCTTGTCGATCAGGATGATC
TGGACGAAGAGCATCAGGGGCTCGCGCCAGCCGAACTGTTCGCCAGGCTCAAGGCGCGCATGCCCGACGG
CGAGGATCTCGTCGTGACCCATGGCGATGCCTGCTTGCCGAATATCATGGTGGAAAATGGCCGCTTTTCT
GGATTCATCGACTGTGGCCGGCTGGGTGTGGCGGACCGCTATCAGGACATAGCGTTGGCTACCCGTGATA
TTGCTGAAGAGCTTGGCGGCGAATGGGCTGACCGCTTCCTCGTGCTTTACGGTATCGCCGCTCCCGATTC
GCAGCGCATCGCCTTCTATCGCCTTCTTGACGAGTTCTTCTGAGCGGGACTCTGGGGTTCGAAATGACCG
ACCAAGCGACGCCCAACCTGCCATCACGAGATTTCGATTCCACCGCCGCCTTCTATGAAAGGTTGGGCTT
CGGAATCGTTTTCCGGGACGCCGGCTGGATGATCCTCCAGCGCGGGGATCTCATGCTGGAGTTCTTCGCC
CACCCCAACTTGTTTATTGCAGCTTATAATGGTTACAAATAAAGCAATAGCATCACAAATTTCACAAATA
AAGCATTTTTTTCACTGCATTCTAGTTGTGGTTTGTCCAAACTCATCAATGTATCTTATCATGTCTGTAT
ACCGTCGACCTCTAGCTAGAGCTTGGCGTAATCATGGTCATAGCTGTTTCCTGTGTGAAATTGTTATCCG
CTCACAATTCCACACAACATACGAGCCGGAAGCATAAAGTGTAAAGCCTGGGGTGCCTAATGAGTGAGCT
AACTCACATTAATTGCGTTGCGCTCACTGCCCGCTTTCCAGTCGGGAAACCTGTCGTGCCAGCTGCATTA
ATGAATCGGCCAACGCGCGGGGAGAGGCGGTTTGCGTATTGGGCGCTCTTCCGCTTCCTCGCTCACTGAC
TCGCTGCGCTCGGTCGTTCGGCTGCGGCGAGCGGTATCAGCTCACTCAAAGGCGGTAATACGGTTATCCA
CAGAATCAGGGGATAACGCAGGAAAGAACATGTGAGCAAAAGGCCAGCAAAAGGCCAGGAACCGTAAAAA
GGCCGCGTTGCTGGCGTTTTTCCATAGGCTCCGCCCCCCTGACGAGCATCACAAAAATCGACGCTCAAGT
CAGAGGTGGCGAAACCCGACAGGACTATAAAGATACCAGGCGTTTCCCCCTGGAAGCTCCCTCGTGCGCT
CTCCTGTTCCGACCCTGCCGCTTACCGGATACCTGTCCGCCTTTCTCCCTTCGGGAAGCGTGGCGCTTTC
TCATAGCTCACGCTGTAGGTATCTCAGTTCGGTGTAGGTCGTTCGCTCCAAGCTGGGCTGTGTGCACGAA
CCCCCCGTTCAGCCCGACCGCTGCGCCTTATCCGGTAACTATCGTCTTGAGTCCAACCCGGTAAGACACG
ACTTATCGCCACTGGCAGCAGCCACTGGTAACAGGATTAGCAGAGCGAGGTATGTAGGCGGTGCTACAGA
GTTCTTGAAGTGGTGGCCTAACTACGGCTACACTAGAAGAACAGTATTTGGTATCTGCGCTCTGCTGAAG
CCAGTTACCTTCGGAAAAAGAGTTGGTAGCTCTTGATCCGGCAAACAAACCACCGCTGGTAGCGGTGGTT
TTTTTGTTTGCAAGCAGCAGATTACGCGCAGAAAAAAAGGATCTCAAGAAGATCCTTTGATCTTTTCTAC
GGGGTCTGACGCTCAGTGGAACGAAAACTCACGTTAAGGGATTTTGGTCATGAGATTATCAAAAAGGATC
TTCACCTAGATCCTTTTAAATTAAAAATGAAGTTTTAAATCAATCTAAAGTATATATGAGTAAACTTGGT
CTGACAGTTACCAATGCTTAATCAGTGAGGCACCTATCTCAGCGATCTGTCTATTTCGTTCATCCATAGT
TGCCTGACTCCCCGTCGTGTAGATAACTACGATACGGGAGGGCTTACCATCTGGCCCCAGTGCTGCAATG
ATACCGCGAGACCCACGCTCACCGGCTCCAGATTTATCAGCAATAAACCAGCCAGCCGGAAGGGCCGAGC
GCAGAAGTGGTCCTGCAACTTTATCCGCCTCCATCCAGTCTATTAATTGTTGCCGGGAAGCTAGAGTAAG
TAGTTCGCCAGTTAATAGTTTGCGCAACGTTGTTGCCATTGCTACAGGCATCGTGGTGTCACGCTCGTCG
TTTGGTATGGCTTCATTCAGCTCCGGTTCCCAACGATCAAGGCGAGTTACATGATCCCCCATGTTGTGCA
AAAAAGCGGTTAGCTCCTTCGGTCCTCCGATCGTTGTCAGAAGTAAGTTGGCCGCAGTGTTATCACTCAT
GGTTATGGCAGCACTGCATAATTCTCTTACTGTCATGCCATCCGTAAGATGCTTTTCTGTGACTGGTGAG
TACTCAACCAAGTCATTCTGAGAATAGTGTATGCGGCGACCGAGTTGCTCTTGCCCGGCGTCAATACGGG
ATAATACCGCGCCACATAGCAGAACTTTAAAAGTGCTCATCATTGGAAAACGTTCTTCGGGGCGAAAACT
CTCAAGGATCTTACCGCTGTTGAGATCCAGTTCGATGTAACCCACTCGTGCACCCAACTGATCTTCAGCA
TCTTTTACTTTCACCAGCGTTTCTGGGTGAGCAAAAACAGGAAGGCAAAATGCCGCAAAAAAGGGAATAA
GGGCGACACGGAAATGTTGAATACTCATACTCTTCCTTTTTCAATATTATTGAAGCATTTATCAGGGTTA
TTGTCTCATGAGCGGATACATATTTGAATGTATTTAGAAAAATAAACAAATAGGGGTTCCGCGCACATTT
CCCCGAAAAGTGCCACCTGACGTC
Features (pLannotate 1.2.2; 24 found; start..end, strand, type, name):
     28..80      -  misc_feature   bom (fragment): basis of mobility region from pBR322
    235..614     +  enhancer       CMV enhancer: human cytomegalovirus immediate early enhancer
    615..818     +  promoter       CMV promoter: human cytomegalovirus (CMV) immediate early promoter
    814..847     +  LTR            5' LTR (truncated) (fragment): truncated 5' long terminal repeat (LTR) from HIV-1
    863..881     +  promoter       T7 promoter: promoter for bacteriophage T7 RNA polymerase
    898..1641    +  CDS            MACROD1 (fragment): MACD1_HUMAN - Also known as LRP16. Experimental evidence at protein level: Swiss-Prot protein existence level 1. Removes ADP-ribose from asparatate and glutamate residues in proteins bearing a single ADP-ribose moiety (PubMed:23474714, PubMed:23474712). Inactive towards proteins bearing poly-ADP-ribose (PubMed:23474714, PubMed:23474712). Deacetylates O-acetyl-ADP ribose, a signaling molecule generated by the deacetylation of acetylated lysine residues in histones and other proteins (PubMed:21257746). Plays a role in estrogen signaling (PubMed:17893710, PubMed:17914104, PubMed:19403568). Binds
   1642..1671    +  CDS            T7 tag (gene 10 leader) (fragment): leader peptide from bacteriophage T7 gene 10 promotes efficient translation in E. coli
   1675..1698    +  CDS            Xpress™ tag: Xpress™ epitope tag, including an enterokinase recognition and cleavage site
   1705..2415    +  CDS            mRuby2: mRuby2 is a basic (constitutively fluorescent) red fluorescent protein published in 2012, derived from Entacmaea quadricolor. It has moderate acid sensitivity.
   2479..2497    -  promoter       SP6 promoter: promoter for bacteriophage SP6 RNA polymerase
   2523..2747    +  polyA_signal   bGH poly(A) signal: bovine growth hormone polyadenylation signal
   2751..2772    +  promoter       SV40 promoter (fragment): SV40 enhancer and early promoter
   2793..3221    +  rep_origin     f1 ori (sequence partly withheld): f1 bacteriophage origin of replication; arrow indicates direction of (+) strand synthesis
   3235..3564    +  promoter       SV40 promoter: SV40 enhancer and early promoter
   3631..4422    +  CDS            neo: KKA2_KLEPN - Also known as kan, nptII. Experimental evidence at protein level: Swiss-Prot protein existence level 1. Resistance to kanamycin, neomycin, paromomycin, ribostamycin, butirosin and gentamicin B. From Klebsiella pneumoniae.
   4446..4604    +  CDS            ble (fragment): BLE_KLEPN - Experimental evidence at protein level: Swiss-Prot protein existence level 1. Binding protein with a strong affinity to the bleomycin family of antibiotics. Binds to CL990; an antimitotic-antibiotic compound. From Klebsiella pneumoniae.
   4599..4720    +  polyA_signal   SV40 poly(A) signal: SV40 polyadenylation signal
   4793..4809    -  protein_bind   lac operator: The lac repressor binds to the lac operator to inhibit transcription in E. coli. This inhibition can be relieved by adding lactose or isopropyl-β-D-thiogalactopyranoside (IPTG). lac repressor encoded by lacI
   4817..4847    -  promoter       lac promoter: promoter for the E. coli lac operon
   4862..4883    -  protein_bind   CAP binding site: CAP binding activates transcription in the presence of cAMP. E. coli catabolite activator protein
   4896..4988    -  CDS            lacI (fragment): lac repressor; lacI; The lac repressor binds to the lac operator to inhibit transcription in E. coli. This inhibition can be relieved by adding lactose or isopropyl-β-D-thiogalactopyranoside (IPTG).
   5171..5759    -  rep_origin     ori: high-copy-number ColE1/pMB1/pBR322/pUC origin of replication
   5930..6790    -  CDS            AmpR: β-lactamase; bla; confers resistance to ampicillin, carbenicillin, and related antibiotics
   6791..6895    -  promoter       AmpR promoter: bla
