[The description below was written by a language model from this plasmid's Addgene catalogue record and pLannotate feature annotations shown in this document.]
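Description:
pcDNA3-mRuby2-MACROD1_d77 is a mammalian expression plasmid built on a pcDNA3-mRuby2 backbone for transient expression of an N-terminally truncated human MACROD1 (also called LRP16) fused at its C terminus to the red fluorescent protein mRuby2. It is maintained in E. coli through a high-copy ColE1/pUC-type origin and the β-lactamase (AmpR) gene with its own promoter. An f1 origin is also present. For selection in mammalian cells, an SV40 early promoter drives the neomycin phosphotransferase gene, terminated by an SV40 poly(A) signal, allowing G418 selection. The catalogue lists a total size of 6,888 bp, while the sequenced record is 6,926 nt.

The expression cassette uses the CMV immediate-early enhancer and promoter, followed by a T7 promoter, the MACROD1 fragment of about 750 bp cloned between HindIII and NheI sites, and the bGH polyadenylation signal. An SP6 promoter sits in reverse orientation downstream of the coding region. Between MACROD1 and mRuby2 the annotation detects a short linker region containing a partial T7 gene 10 leader tag and an Xpress epitope with its enterokinase site, apparently carried over from the backbone. The record is slightly inconsistent about the deletion: the name and purpose indicate removal of residues 1–77, whereas the mutation field states amino acids 1–76.

MACROD1 is a macrodomain hydrolase that removes mono-ADP-ribose from modified proteins and deacetylates O-acetyl-ADP-ribose. The associated study compared the expression, localisation and interactomes of MACROD1, MACROD2 and TARG1, so this fluorescent fusion is suited to imaging how loss of the N-terminal region affects the protein's subcellular distribution in transfected cells.
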