Addgene plasmid #172588: pcDNA3-mRuby2-MACROD1_d77
Purpose: For transient expression of C-terminal mRuby2-tagged MACROD1del1-77
Depositing lab: Karla Feijs. Publication: Comparative analysis of MACROD1, MACROD2 and TARG1 expression, localisation and interactome. Zaja R, Aydin G, Lippok BE, Feederle R, Luscher B, Feijs KLH. Sci Rep. 2020 May 19;10(1):8286. doi: 10.1038/s41598-020-64623-y. PubMed 32427867.
Backbone
  Vector backbone: pcDNA3-mRuby2
  Backbone size w/o insert (bp): 6140
  Total vector size (bp): 6888
  Vector type: Mammalian Expression
  Selectable markers: Neomycin (select with G418)
Growth in bacteria
  Bacterial resistance: Ampicillin, 100 μg/mL
  Growth temperature: 37°C
  Growth strain: DH5alpha
  Copy number: High Copy
Gene/Insert
  Gene/Insert name: MACROD1 (alt name: LRP16)
  Species: H. sapiens (human)
  Insert size (bp): 750
  Mutation: deleted amino acids 1-76
  Entrez Gene: MACROD1 (a.k.a. LRP16)
  Promoter: CMV
  Tag / fusion protein: mRuby2 (C terminal on insert)
  Cloning method: Restriction Enzyme; 5′ cloning site HindIII (not destroyed); 3′ cloning site NheI (not destroyed)
  Sequencing primers: 5′ T7; 3′ BGHrev
Terms and licenses: Academic/Nonprofit Terms; Industry Terms: Not Available to Industry
How to cite: pcDNA3-mRuby2-MACROD1_d77 was a gift from Karla Feijs (Addgene plasmid # 172588 ; http://n2t.net/addgene:172588 ; RRID:Addgene_172588)
